Addgene plasmid #154559: pEPYC0CM0456
Purpose: Phytobricks Level 0 part
Depositing lab: Nicola Patron. Depositing organization: Earlham Institute. Publication: Rational design of minimal synthetic promoters for plants. Cai YM, Kallam K, Tidd H, Gendarini G, Salzman A, Patron NJ. Nucleic Acids Res. 2020 Aug 28. pii: 5897334. doi: 10.1093/nar/gkaa682. PubMed 32856047.
Backbone
  Vector backbone: pUAP1
  Vector type: Synthetic Biology
Growth in bacteria
  Bacterial resistance: Chloramphenicol, 25 μg/mL
  Growth temperature: 37°C
  Growth strain: NEB Stable
  Copy number: High Copy
Gene/Insert
  Gene/Insert name: MinSyn_063
  Species: Synthetic
  Cloning method: Restriction Enzyme; 5′ cloning site BpiI (destroyed during cloning); 3′ cloning site BpiI (destroyed during cloning)
Terms and licenses: Academic/Nonprofit Terms; Industry Terms: Not Available to Industry
Depositor comments: Please visit https://www.biorxiv.org/content/10.1101/2020.05.14.095406v1 for bioRxiv preprint.
How to cite: pEPYC0CM0456 was a gift from Nicola Patron (Addgene plasmid # 154559 ; http://n2t.net/addgene:154559 ; RRID:Addgene_154559)
