[The description below was written by a language model from this plasmid's Addgene catalogue record and pLannotate feature annotations shown in this document.]
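Description:
pEPYC0CM0456 is a small (about 2.2 kb) Phytobricks Level 0 part plasmid built in the pUAP1 universal acceptor backbone, a synthetic-biology vector used to domesticate standard parts for Golden Gate-style modular assembly. It is maintained in E. coli at high copy from a ColE1/pUC-type origin of replication. Selection is with chloramphenicol, conferred by a cat (chloramphenicol acetyltransferase) gene driven by its native cat promoter and followed by the phage lambda t0 terminator.

The insert is MinSyn_063, a fully synthetic sequence from a series of rationally designed minimal synthetic promoters for plants. It was cloned through BpiI sites that were destroyed during cloning, as is usual when a part is captured into a Level 0 acceptor. In the feature table the part region is not annotated under its own name. The only match there is a very short fragment resembling the nopaline synthase (NOS) promoter, which may reflect a motif or core element incorporated into the synthetic design, although the record does not describe the part's composition. This region sits between a putative bacterial transcription terminator upstream and a his operon terminator downstream, which presumably insulate the cloned part from read-through transcription in the bacterial host.

The plasmid carries no coding sequence, reporter or plant selection marker of its own. It serves as a storage and donor vector from which the promoter part can be combined with other standard parts, such as coding sequences and terminators, into transcription units for plant expression. The record does not state the promoter's strength, regulatory specificity or the overhangs that flank it.
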