Features (pLannotate 1.2.2; 7 found; start..end, strand, type, name):
    140..183     -  terminator     bacterial terminator: putative bacterial transcription terminator
    239..260     +  promoter       NOS promoter (fragment): nopaline synthase promoter
    341..398     +  terminator     his operon terminator: This putative transcriptin terminator from the E. coli his operon has a 2-bp deletion introduced during synthesis. Its efficiency has not been determined.
    593..1181    -  rep_origin     ori: high-copy-number ColE1/pMB1/pBR322/pUC origin of replication
   1364..1458    -  terminator     lambda t0 terminator: transcription terminator from phage lambda
   1482..2138    -  CDS            cat: CAT_ECOLX - Experimental evidence at protein level: Swiss-Prot protein existence level 1. This enzyme is an effector of chloramphenicol resistance in bacteria. From Escherichia coli. This protein is used as a marker in many commonly used cloning vectors, such as pACYC184.
   2139..54      -  promoter       cat promoter (across the origin): promoter of the E. coli cat gene encoding chloramphenicol acetyltransferase
>Addgene plasmid #154559 | pEPYC0CM0456 | depositor full sequence | sequence record 299433 | pEPYC0CM0456 sequence 2182 bps
CGCCCGGTAGTGATCTTATTTCATTATGGTGAAAGTTGGAACCTCTTACGTGCCCGATCAACTCGAGTGC
CACCTGACGTCTAAGAAACCATTATTATCATGACATTAACCTATAAAAATAGGCGTATCACGAGGCAGAA
TTTCAGATAAAAAAAATCCTTAGCTTTCGCTAAGGATGATTTCTGGAATTCGGTCTCAGGAGGGAGGCGT
GTCGTTTTAGTGAGGAACCATTATTGCGATGAGCTAAGCACATACGTCAGTCACTATCAGCCTATATAAG
GTTTTGCTATTCATTGAAAGCAGTAGTGACTGATTTGTATATATACTCGAGACCCTGCAGTCCGGCAAAA
AAGGGCAAGGTGTCACCACCCTGCCCTTTTTCTTTAAAACCGAAAAGATTACTTCGCGTTATGCAGGCTT
CCTCGCTCACTGACTCGCTGCGCTCGGTCGTTCGGCTGCGGCGAGCGGTATCAGCTCACTCAAAGGCGGT
AATACGGTTATCCACAGAATCAGGGGATAACGCAGGAAAGAACATGTGAGCAAAAGGCCAGCAAAAGGCC
AGGAACCGTAAAAAGGCCGCGTTGCTGGCGTTTTTCCACAGGCTCCGCCCCCCTGACGAGCATCACAAAA
ATCGACGCTCAAGTCAGAGGTGGCGAAACCCGACAGGACTATAAAGATACCAGGCGTTTCCCCCTGGAAG
CTCCCTCGTGCGCTCTCCTGTTCCGACCCTGCCGCTTACCGGATACCTGTCCGCCTTTCTCCCTTCGGGA
AGCGTGGCGCTTTCTCATAGCTCACGCTGTAGGTATCTCAGTTCGGTGTAGGTCGTTCGCTCCAAGCTGG
GCTGTGTGCACGAACCCCCCGTTCAGCCCGACCGCTGCGCCTTATCCGGTAACTATCGTCTTGAGTCCAA
CCCGGTAAGACACGACTTATCGCCACTGGCAGCAGCCACTGGTAACAGGATTAGCAGAGCGAGGTATGTA
GGCGGTGCTACAGAGTTCTTGAAGTGGTGGCCTAACTACGGCTACACTAGAAGAACAGTATTTGGTATCT
GCGCTCTGCTGAAGCCAGTTACCTTCGGAAAAAGAGTTGGTAGCTCTTGATCCGGCAAACAAACCACCGC
TGGTAGCGGTGGTTTTTTTGTTTGCAAGCAGCAGATTACGCGCAGAAAAAAAGGATCTCAAGAAGATCCT
TTGATCTTTTCTACGGGGTCTGACGCTCAGTGGAACGAAAACTCACGTTAAGGGATTTTGGTCATGAGAT
TATCAAAAAGGATCTTCACCTAGATCCTTTTAAATTAAAAATGAAGTTTTAAATCAATCTAAAGTATATA
TGAGTAAACTTGGTCTGACAGCTCGAGGCTTGGATTCTCACCAATAAAAAACGCCCGGCGGCAACCGAGC
GTTCTGAACAAATCCAGATGGAGTTCTGAGGTCATTACTGGATCTATCAACAGGAGTCCAAGCGAGCTCG
ATATCAAATTACGCCCCGCCCTGCCACTCATCGCAGTACTGTTGTAATTCATTAAGCATTCTGCCGACAT
GGAAGCCATCACAAACGGCATGATGAACCTGAATCGCCAGCGGCATCAGCACCTTGTCGCCTTGCGTATA
ATATTTGCCCATGGTGAAAACGGGGGCGAAGAAGTTGTCCATATTGGCCACGTTTAAATCAAAACTGGTG
AAACTCACCCAGGGATTGGCTGAGACGAAAAACATATTCTCAATAAACCCTTTAGGGAAATAGGCCAGGT
TTTCACCGTAACACGCCACATCTTGCGAATATATGTGTAGAAACTGCCGGAAATCGTCGTGGTATTCACT
CCAGAGCGATGAAAACGTTTCAGTTTGCTCATGGAAAACGGTGTAACAAGGGTGAACACTATCCCATATC
ACCAGCTCACCGTCTTTCATTGCCATACGAAATTCCGGATGAGCATTCATCAGGCGGGCAAGAATGTGAA
TAAAGGCCGGATAAAACTTGTGCTTATTTTTCTTTACGGTCTTTAAAAAGGCCGTAATATCCAGCTGAAC
GGTCTGGTTATAGGTACATTGAGCAACTGACTGAAATGCCTCAAAATGTTCTTTACGATGCCATTGGGAT
ATATCAACGGTGGTATATCCAGTGATTTTTTTCTCCATTTTAGCTTCCTTAGCTCCTGAAAATCTCGATA
ACTCAAAAAATA
